Addgene plasmid #228654: POWV strain LB NS2B-NS3 protease fusion with non cleavable linker
Purpose: Bacterial expression of the fusion of the NS2B-NS3 protease from Powassan virus for biochemical assay
Depositing lab: ASAP Discovery & Frank von Delft. Depositing organization: University of Oxford.
Backbone
  Vector backbone: pNIC-NHSTIIT-GG
  Backbone manufacturer: Centre for Medicines Discovery
  Vector type: Bacterial Expression
Growth in bacteria
  Bacterial resistance: Kanamycin, 50 μg/mL
  Growth temperature: 37°C
  Growth strain: DH5alpha
  Copy number: High Copy
Gene/Insert
  Gene/Insert name: Powassan virus portion of NS2B protease fused to NS3
  Species: Powassan virus
  Insert size (bp): 861
  Mutation: Alanine mutant to stop self-cleaving ..VEREEA*AL...
  GenBank ID: NP_620099.1
  Tag / fusion protein: His-Twin Strep-Tev (N terminal on insert)
  Cloning method: Golden Gate
Terms and licenses: Academic/Nonprofit Terms; Industry Terms: Not Available to Industry
Depositor comments: Fusion of POWV NS2B and NS3 proteases
How to cite: POWV strain LB NS2B-NS3 protease fusion with non cleavable linker was a gift from ASAP Discovery & Frank von Delft (Addgene plasmid # 228654 ; http://n2t.net/addgene:228654 ; RRID:Addgene_228654)
