[The description below was written by a language model from this plasmid's Addgene catalogue record and pLannotate feature annotations shown in this document.]
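Description:
POWV strain LB NS2B-NS3 protease fusion with non cleavable linker is a bacterial expression plasmid built by Golden Gate cloning in the pNIC-NHSTIIT-GG backbone, a pET-style T7 vector of about 6.1 kb. It is selected with kanamycin through an aph(3')-Ia KanR gene and replicates from a ColE1/pMB1-family origin. The catalogue lists it as high copy, although the annotation also shows the pBR322-derived bom and rop elements, the latter normally moderating copy number. An f1 origin and residual tetracycline-resistance fragments are backbone remnants. Expression is driven by a T7 promoter with an adjacent lac operator and the T7 gene 10 ribosome binding site. A plasmid-borne lacI supplies repressor, so transcription is IPTG-inducible in hosts that provide T7 RNA polymerase, and it ends at a T7 terminator.

The 861 bp insert encodes a portion of the Powassan virus NS2B cofactor fused to the NS3 protease domain. In flaviviruses, NS2B is required for NS3 serine protease activity, so the single-chain fusion yields an active enzyme. An alanine substitution at the junction prevents the protease from cleaving itself, keeping the two parts covalently linked. The protein carries an N-terminal His and Twin-Strep tag followed by a TEV protease site, allowing affinity purification and tag removal. The automated annotation labels the coding region as a fragment of the related Alkhumra hemorrhagic fever virus polyprotein with an NS5 function note. This reflects a homology match to a flavivirus polyprotein entry rather than the actual content. The His and SET1 fragments downstream of the insert appear to be backbone sequence, and the record does not indicate that they are translated. The stated use is producing recombinant protease for biochemical assays.
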