Features (pLannotate 1.2.2; 19 found; start..end, strand, type, name):
     30..48      +  promoter       T7 promoter: promoter for bacteriophage T7 RNA polymerase
     49..73      +  protein_bind   lac operator: The lac repressor binds to the lac operator to inhibit transcription in E. coli. This inhibition can be relieved by adding lactose or isopropyl-β-D-thiogalactopyranoside (IPTG). lac repressor encoded by lacI
     88..110     +  RBS            RBS: efficient ribosome binding site from bacteriophage T7 gene 10 (Olins and Rangwala, 1989)
    253..972     +  CDS            POLG_ALKV (fragment): Experimental evidence at protein level: Swiss-Prot protein existence level 1. [RNA-directed RNA polymerase NS5]: Replicates the viral (+) and (-) RNA genome, and performs the capping of genomes in the cytoplasm. NS5 methylates viral RNA cap at guanine N-7 and ribose 2'-O positions. Besides its role in RNA genome replication, also prevents the establishment of cellular antiviral state by blocking the interferon-alpha/beta (IFN-alpha/beta) signaling pathway. Inhibits host TYK2 and STAT2 phosphorylation, thereby preventing activation of JAK- STAT signaling pathway. From Alkhumra hemorrhagic fever
   1017..1034    +  CDS            9xHis (fragment): 9xHis affinity tag
   1044..1093    +  CDS            SET1 (fragment): solubility-enhancement tag derived from T7 phage gene 10B
   1101..1148    +  terminator     T7 terminator: transcription terminator for bacteriophage T7 RNA polymerase
   1185..1613    +  rep_origin     f1 ori (sequence partly withheld): f1 bacteriophage origin of replication; arrow indicates direction of (+) strand synthesis
   1666..1723    +  promoter       AmpR promoter (fragment): bla
   1732..2547    -  CDS            KanR: aminoglycoside phosphotransferase; aph(3')-Ia; confers resistance to kanamycin in bacteria or G418 (Geneticin®) in eukaryotes
   2669..3257    +  rep_origin     ori: high-copy-number ColE1/pMB1/pBR322/pUC origin of replication
   3443..3582    -  misc_feature   bom: basis of mobility region from pBR322
   3684..3875    -  CDS            rop: Rop protein, which maintains plasmids at low copy number; rop
   3892..4272    +  CDS            YPB1_ECOLX: Protein predicted: Swiss-Prot protein existence level 4. From Escherichia coli.
   4344..4635    -  CDS            TcR (fragment): tetracycline efflux protein; tet; confers resistance to tetracycline
   4650..4671    -  protein_bind   CAP binding site: CAP binding activates transcription in the presence of cAMP. E. coli catabolite activator protein
   4684..5766    -  CDS            lacI: lac repressor; lacI; The lac repressor binds to the lac operator to inhibit transcription in E. coli. This inhibition can be relieved by adding lactose or isopropyl-β-D-thiogalactopyranoside (IPTG).
   5767..5844    -  promoter       lacI promoter: lacI
   5852..8       -  CDS            TcR (fragment) (across the origin): tetracycline efflux protein; tet; confers resistance to tetracycline
>Addgene plasmid #228654 | POWV strain LB NS2B-NS3 protease fusion with non cleavable linker | addgene full sequence | sequence record 461566 | Addgene NGS Result
AGAGGATCGAGATCTCGATCCCGCGAAATTAATACGACTCACTATAGGGGAATTGTGAGCGGATAACAAT
TCCCCTCTAGAAATAATTTTGTTTAACTTTAAGAAGGAGATATACATATGCACCATCATCATCATCATTC
TTCTGGTGCGAGCTGGAGTCACCCACAATTCGAGAAAGGTGGTGGCTCTGGTGGCGGTTCAGGCGGCTCC
GCCTGGTCCCATCCACAGTTTGAAAAGGGTTCTGGTGTAGATCTGGGTACCGAGAACCTGTACTTCCAAT
CCATGCAGTTGACTGCGGAATGGGCAGGTGTCGTGGAATGGAACCCCGAATTAGTTAATGAAGGTGGTGA
GGTTTCCCTCAAGGTTCGTCAGGATGCCATGGGCAATTTACATCTTACAGAGGTGGAGCGCGAGGAAGCG
GCCCTTGGAGGGGGTGGATCCGGGGGTGGCGGCGGGCTCGTATTCAGCGGGCAACTTCCAGATCAAGGGG
AGAAGCGATCGTTTGATATAAAGGAGGGCGTGTACCGCATCTATGCCCCGGGACTGTTTTGGGGCTATCG
TCAAATCGGCGTGGGATACGGAACAAAAGGCGTTCTGCACACCATGTGGCATGTAACACGTGGTGCGGCC
CTGAGTGTTGAAGGGGCAACGTCTGGGCCCTACTGGGCTGATGTACGGGAAGACGTTGTGTGCTATGGAG
GCGCGTGGGGTCTGGATAAAAAATGGGGGGGCGAGGTGGTTCAGGTTCATGCGTTCCCGCCTGATTCGGG
GCATAAAATACATCAATGTCAACCGGGGAAATTGAACTTAGAAGGTGGCCGCGTGTTAGGTGCGATCCCC
ATTGACTTACCGCGGGGCACCAGTGGAAGCCCAATTATTAATGCTCAAGGCGATGTCCTTGGCCTGTATG
GGAATGGCTTAAAATCCAACGACGTTTATATATCCTCAATTGCACAAGGTAACGTCGAAAAGTAATGACT
CGAGCACCCGTCGACAAGCTTGCGGCCGCACTCGAGCACCACCACCACCACCACTGAGATCCGGCTGCTA
ACAAAGCCCGAAAGGAAGCTGAGTTGGCTGCTGCCACCGCTGAGCAATAACTAGCATAACCCCTTGGGGC
CTCTAAACGGGTCTTGAGGGGTTTTTTGCTGAAAGGAGGAACTATATCCGGATTGGCGAATGGG
[124 nt withheld, positions 1185-1308]
C
[91 nt withheld, positions 1310-1400]
A
[49 nt withheld, positions 1402-1450]
CCTTTGACGTTGGAGTCCACGTTCTTT
[37 nt withheld, positions 1478-1514]
ACCCTATCTCGGTCTATTCTTTTGATTTATAAGGGATTTTGCCGATTTCGGCCTATTGGTTAAAAAATGA
GCTGATTTAACAAAAATTTAACGCGAATTTTAACAAAATATTAACGCTTACAATTTAGGTGGCACTTTTC
GGGGAAATGTGCGCGGAACCCCTATTTGTTTATTTTTCTAAATACATTCAAATATGTATCCGCTCATGAA
TTAATTCTTAGAAAAACTCATCGAGCATCAAATGAAACTGCAATTTATTCATATCAGGATTATCAATACC
ATATTTTTGAAAAAGCCGTTTCTGTAATGAAGGAGAAAACTCACCGAGGCAGTTCCATAGGATGGCAAGA
TCCTGGTATCGGTCTGCTATTCCGACTCGTCCAACATCAATACAACCTATTAATTTCCCCTCGTCAAAAA
TAAGGTTATCAAGTGAGAAATCACCATGAGTGACGACTGAATCCGGTGAGAATGGCAAAAGTTTATGCAT
TTCTTTCCAGACTTGTTCAACAGGCCAGCCATTACGCTCGTCATCAAAATCACTCGCATCAACCAAACCG
TTATTCATTCGTGATTGCGCCTGAGCGAGACGAAATACGCGATCGCTGTTAAAAGGACAATTACAAACAG
GAATCGAATGCAACCGGCGCAGGAACACTGCCAGCGCATCAACAATATTTTCACCTGAATCAGGATATTC
TTCTAATACCTGGAATGCTGTTTTCCCGGGGATCGCAGTGGTGAGTAACCATGCATCATCAGGAGTACGG
ATAAAATGCTTGATGGTCGGAAGAGGCATAAATTCCGTCAGCCAGTTTAGTCTGACCATCTCATCTGTAA
CATCATTGGCAACGCTACCTTTGCCATGTTTCAGAAACAACTCTGGCGCATCGGGCTTCCCATACAATCG
ATAGATTGTCGCACCTGATTGCCCGACATTATCGCGAGCCCATTTATACCCATATAAATCAGCATCCATG
TTGGAATTTAATCGCGGCCTAGAGCAAGACGTTTCCCGTTGAATATGGCTCATAACACCCCTTGTATTAC
TGTTTATGTAAGCAGACAGTTTTATTGTTCATGACCAAAATCCCTTAACGTGAGTTTTCGTTCCACTGAG
CGTCAGACCCCGTAGAAAAGATCAAAGGATCTTCTTGAGATCCTTTTTTTCTGCGCGTAATCTGCTGCTT
GCAAACAAAAAAACCACCGCTACCAGCGGTGGTTTGTTTGCCGGATCAAGAGCTACCAACTCTTTTTCCG
AAGGTAACTGGCTTCAGCAGAGCGCAGATACCAAATACTGTCCTTCTAGTGTAGCCGTAGTTAGGCCACC
ACTTCAAGAACTCTGTAGCACCGCCTACATACCTCGCTCTGCTAATCCTGTTACCAGTGGCTGCTGCCAG
TGGCGATAAGTCGTGTCTTACCGGGTTGGACTCAAGACGATAGTTACCGGATAAGGCGCAGCGGTCGGGC
TGAACGGGGGGTTCGTGCACACAGCCCAGCTTGGAGCGAACGACCTACACCGAACTGAGATACCTACAGC
GTGAGCTATGAGAAAGCGCCACGCTTCCCGAAGGGAGAAAGGCGGACAGGTATCCGGTAAGCGGCAGGGT
CGGAACAGGAGAGCGCACGAGGGAGCTTCCAGGGGGAAACGCCTGGTATCTTTATAGTCCTGTCGGGTTT
CGCCACCTCTGACTTGAGCGTCGATTTTTGTGATGCTCGTCAGGGGGGCGGAGCCTATGGAAAAACGCCA
GCAACGCGGCCTTTTTACGGTTCCTGGCCTTTTGCTGGCCTTTTGCTCACATGTTCTTTCCTGCGTTATC
CCCTGATTCTGTGGATAACCGTATTACCGCCTTTGAGTGAGCTGATACCGCTCGCCGCAGCCGAACGACC
GAGCGCAGCGAGTCAGTGAGCGAGGAAGCGGAAGAGCGCCTGATGCGGTATTTTCTCCTTACGCATCTGT
GCGGTATTTCACACCGCAATGGTGCACTCTCAGTACAATCTGCTCTGATGCCGCATAGTTAAGCCAGTAT
ACACTCCGCTATCGCTACGTGACTGGGTCATGGCTGCGCCCCGACACCCGCCAACACCCGCTGACGCGCC
CTGACGGGCTTGTCTGCTCCCGGCATCCGCTTACAGACAAGCTGTGACCGTCTCCGGGAGCTGCATGTGT
CAGAGGTTTTCACCGTCATCACCGAAACGCGCGAGGCAGCTGCGGTAAAGCTCATCAGCGTGGTCGTGAA
GCGATTCACAGATGTCTGCCTGTTCATCCGCGTCCAGCTCGTTGAGTTTCTCCAGAAGCGTTAATGTCTG
GCTTCTGATAAAGCGGGCCATGTTAAGGGCGGTTTTTTCCTGTTTGGTCACTGATGCCTCCGTGTAAGGG
GGATTTCTGTTCATGGGGGTAATGATACCGATGAAACGAGAGAGGATGCTCACGATACGGGTTACTGATG
ATGAACATGCCCGGTTACTGGAACGTTGTGAGGGTAAACAACTGGCGGTATGGATGCGGCGGGACCAGAG
AAAAATCACTCAGGGTCAATGCCAGCGCTTCGTTAATACAGATGTAGGTGTTCCACAGGGTAGCCAGCAG
CATCCTGCGATGCAGATCCGGAACATAATGGTGCAGGGCGCTGACTTCCGCGTTTCCAGACTTTACGAAA
CACGGAAACCGAAGACCATTCATGTTGTTGCTCAGGTCGCAGACGTTTTGCAGCAGCAGTCGCTTCACGT
TCGCTCGCGTATCGGTGATTCATTCTGCTAACCAGTAAGGCAACCCCGCCAGCCTAGCCGGGTCCTCAAC
GACAGGAGCACGATCATGCGCACCCGTGGGGCCGCCATGCCGGCGATAATGGCCTGCTTCTCGCCGAAAC
GTTTGGTGGCGGGACCAGTGACGAAGGCTTGAGCGAGGGCGTGCAAGATTCCGAATACCGCAAGCGACAG
GCCGATCATCGTCGCGCTCCAGCGAAAGTGGTCCTCGCCGAAAATGACCCAGAGCGCTGCCGGCACCTGT
CCTACGAGTTGCATGATAAAGAAGACAGTCATAAGTGCGGCGACGATAGTCATGCCCCGCGCCCACCGGA
AGGAGCTGACTGGGTTGAAGGCTCTCAAGGGCATCGGTCGAGATCCCGGTGCCTAATGAGTGAGCTAACT
TACATTAATTGCGTTGCGCTCACTGCCCGCTTTCCAGTCGGGAAACCTGTCGTGCCAGCTGCATTAATGA
ATCGGCCAACGCGCGGGGAGAGGCGGTTTGCGTATTGGGCGCCAGGGTGGTTTTTCTTTTCACCAGTGAG
ACGGGCAACAGCTGATTGCCCTTCACCGCCTGGCCCTGAGAGAGTTGCAGCAAGCGGTCCACGCTGGTTT
GCCCCAGCAGGCGAAAATCCTGTTTGATGGTGGTTAACGGCGGGATATAACATGAGCTGTCTTCGGTATC
GTCGTATCCCACTACCGAGATATCCGCACCAACGCGCAGCCCGGACTCGGTAATGGCGCGCATTGCGCCC
AGCGCCATCTGATCGTTGGCAACCAGCATCGCAGTGGGAACGATGCCCTCATTCAGCATTTGCATGGTTT
GTTGAAAACCGGACATGGCACTCCAGTCGCCTTCCCGTTCCGCTATCGGCTGAATTTGATTGCGAGTGAG
ATATTTATGCCAGCCAGCCAGACGCAGACGCGCCGAGACAGAACTTAATGGGCCCGCTAACAGCGCGATT
TGCTGGTGACCCAATGCGACCAGATGCTCCACGCCCAGTCGCGTACCGTCTTCATGGGAGAAAATAATAC
TGTTGATGGGTGTCTGGTCAGAGACATCAAGAAATAACGCCGGAACATTAGTGCAGGCAGCTTCCACAGC
AATGGCATCCTGGTCATCCAGCGGATAGTTAATGATCAGCCCACTGACGCGTTGCGCGAGAAGATTGTGC
ACCGCCGCTTTACAGGCTTCGACGCCGCTTCGTTCTACCATCGACACCACCACGCTGGCACCCAGTTGAT
CGGCGCGAGATTTAATCGCCGCGACAATTTGCGACGGCGCGTGCAGGGCCAGACTGGAGGTGGCAACGCC
AATCAGCAACGACTGTTTGCCCGCCAGTTGTTGTGCCACGCGGTTGGGAATGTAATTCAGCTCCGCCATC
GCCGCTTCCACTTTTTCCCGCGTTTTCGCAGAAACGTGGCTGGCCTGGTTCACCACGCGGGAAACGGTCT
GATAAGAGACACCGGCATACTCTGCGACATCGTATAACGTTACTGGTTTCACATTCACCACCCTGAATTG
ACTCTCTTCCGGGCGCTATCATGCCATACCGCGAAAGGTTTTGCGCCATTCGATGGTGTCCGGGATCTCG
ACGCTCTCCCTTATGCGACTCCTGCATTAGGAAGCAGCCCAGTAGTAGGTTGAGGCCGTTGAGCACCGCC
GCCGCAAGGAATGGTGCATGCAAGGAGATGGCGCCCAACAGTCCCCCGGCCACGGGGCCTGCCACCATAC
CCACGCCGAAACAAGCGCTCATGAGCCCGAAGTGGCGAGCCCGATCTTCCCCATCGGTGATGTCGGCGAT
ATAGGCGCCAGCAACCGCACCTGTGGCGCCGGTGATGCCGGCCACGATGCGTCCGGCGT
