>Addgene plasmid #228654 | POWV strain LB NS2B-NS3 protease fusion with non cleavable linker | depositor partial sequence | sequence record 449315 | Coding region for expression
ATGCACCATCATCATCATCATTCTTCTGGTGCGAGCTGGAGTCACCCACAATTCGAGAAAGGTGGTGGCT
CTGGTGGCGGTTCAGGCGGCTCCGCCTGGTCCCATCCACAGTTTGAAAAGGGTTCTGGTGTAGATCTGGG
TACCGAGAACCTGTACTTCCAATCCATGCAGTTGACTGCGGAATGGGCAGGTGTCGTGGAATGGAACCCC
GAATTAGTTAATGAAGGTGGTGAGGTTTCCCTCAAGGTTCGTCAGGATGCCATGGGCAATTTACATCTTA
CAGAGGTGGAGCGCGAGGAAGCGGCCCTTGGAGGGGGTGGATCCGGGGGTGGCGGCGGGCTCGTATTCAG
CGGGCAACTTCCAGATCAAGGGGAGAAGCGATCGTTTGATATAAAGGAGGGCGTGTACCGCATCTATGCC
CCGGGACTGTTTTGGGGCTATCGTCAAATCGGCGTGGGATACGGAACAAAAGGCGTTCTGCACACCATGT
GGCATGTAACACGTGGTGCGGCCCTGAGTGTTGAAGGGGCAACGTCTGGGCCCTACTGGGCTGATGTACG
GGAAGACGTTGTGTGCTATGGAGGCGCGTGGGGTCTGGATAAAAAATGGGGGGGCGAGGTGGTTCAGGTT
CATGCGTTCCCGCCTGATTCGGGGCATAAAATACATCAATGTCAACCGGGGAAATTGAACTTAGAAGGTG
GCCGCGTGTTAGGTGCGATCCCCATTGACTTACCGCGGGGCACCAGTGGAAGCCCAATTATTAATGCTCA
AGGCGATGTCCTTGGCCTGTATGGGAATGGCTTAAAATCCAACGACGTTTATATATCCTCAATTGCACAA
GGTAACGTCGAAAAGTAATGA
